>Addgene plasmid #182581 | pGWT35S-Citrine | addgene full sequence | sequence record 361291 | Addgene NGS Result
CCTTGATGCCGTTCTTCTGCTTGTCGGCCATGATATAGACGTTGTGGCTGTTGTAGTTGTACTCCAGCTT
GTGCCCCAGGATGTTGCCGTCCTCCTTGAAGTCGATGCCCTTCAGCTCGATGCGGTTCACCAGGGTGTCG
CCCTCGAACTTCACCTCGGCGCGGGTCTTGTAGTTGCCGTCGTCCTTGAAGAAGATGGTGCGCTCCTGGA
CGTAGCCTTCGGGCATGGCGGACTTGAAGAAGTCGTGCTGCTTCATGTGGTCGGGGTAGCGGGCGAAGCA
CATCAGGCCGTAGCCGAAGGTGGTCACGAGGGTGGGCCAGGGCACGGGCAGCTTGCCGGTGGTGCAGATG
AACTTCAGGGTCAGCTTGCCGTAGGTGGCATCGCCCTCGCCCTCGCCGGACACGCTGAACTTGTGGCCGT
TTACGTCGCCGTCCAGCTCGACCAGGATGGGCACCACCCCGGTGAACAGCTCCTCGCCCTTGCTCACCAT
GGAGCCTGCTTTTTTGTACAAACTTGTGGAGCCTCCTGAGCCTCCAAGCTTGGTACCGAGCTCGAATTCT
GTAATTGTAAATAGTAATTGTAATGTTGTTTGTTGTTTGTTGTTGTTGGTAATTGTTGAAGGATCTCAAG
AAGCCTGTCCTCTCCAAATGAAATGAACTTCCTTATATAGAGGAAGGGTCTTGCGAAGGATAGTGGGATT
GTGCGTCATCCCTTACGTCAGTGGAGATATCACATCAATCCACTTGCTTTGAAGACGTGGTTGGAACGTC
TTCTTTTTCCACGATGTTCCTCGTGGGTGGGGGTCCATCTTTGGGACCACTGTCGGTAGAGGCATCTTGA
ACGATAGCCTTTCCTTTATCGCAATGATGGCATTTGTAGGAGCCACCTTCCTTTTCTACTGTCCTTTCGA
TAAGTGACAGATAGCTGGGCAATGGAATCCGAGGAGGTTTCCCGATATTACCCTTTGTTGAAAAGTCTCA
ATAGCCCTCGGTCTTCTGAGCCCGGGAGATCTGGCCTCGAGATCCCGGGTACCGAGCTCGAATTCTGCGG
CCGCGCCCTATAGTGAGTCGTATTACACTAGCTCACTGGCCGTCGTTTTACAACGTCGTGACTGGGAAAA
CCCTGGCGTTACCCAACTTAATCGCCTTGCAGCACATCCCCCTTTCGCCAGCTGGCGTAATAGCGAAGAG
GCCCGCACCGATCGCCCTTCCCAACAGTTGCGCAGCCTGAATGGCGAATGGCGCCTGTAGTAATATTTTC
TCCTTACGCATCTGTGCGGTATTTCACACCGCATATGGTGCACTCTCAGTACAATCTGCTCTGATGCCGC
ATAGTTAAGCCAGCCCCGACACCCGCCAACACCCGCTGACGCGCCCTGACGGGCTTGTCTGCTCCCGGCA
TCCGCTTACAGACAAGCTGTGACCGTCTCCGGGAGCTGCATGTGTCAGAGGTTTTCACCGTCATCACCGA
AACGCGCGAGACGAAAGGGCCTCGTGATACGCCTATTTTTATAGGTTAATGTCATGATAATAATGGTTTC
TTAGACGTCAGGTGGCACTTTTCGGGGAAATGTGCGCGGAACCCCTATTTGTTTATTTTTCTAAATACAT
TCAAATATGTATCCGCTCATGAGACAATAACCCTGATAAATGCTTATGTCTGCTTACATAAACAGTAATA
CAAGGGGTGTTATGAGCCATATTCAACGGGAAACGTCTTGCTCAAGGCCGCGATTAAATTCCAACATGGA
TGCTGATTTATATGGGTATAAATGGGCTCGCGATAATGTCGGGCAATCAGGTGCGACAATCTATCGATTG
TATGGGAAGCCCGATGCGCCAGAGTTGTTTCTGAAACATGGCAAAGGTAGCGTTGCCAATGATGTTACAG
ATGAGATGGTCAGACTAAACTGGCTGACGGAATTTATGCCTCTTCCGACCATCAAGCATTTTATCCGTAC
TCCTGATGATGCATGGTTACTCACCTCTGCGATCCCAGGGAAAACAGCATTCCAGGTATTAGAAGAATAT
CCTGATTCAGGTGAAAATATTGTTGATGCGCTGGCAGTGTTCCTGCGCCGGTTGCATTCGATTCCTGTTT
GTAATTGTCCTTTTAACAGCGATCGCGTATTTCGTCTCGCTCAGGCGCAATCACGAATGAATAACGGTTT
GGTTGATGCGAGTGATTTTGATGACGAGCGTAATGGCTGGCCTGTTGAACAAGTCTGGAAAGAAATGCAT
AAGCTATTGCCATTCTCACCGGATTCAGTCGTCACTCATGGTGATTTCTCACTTGATAACCTTATTTTTG
ACGAGGGGAAATTAATAGGTTGTATTGATGTTGGACGAGTCGGAATCGCAGACCGATACCAGGATCTTGC
CATCCTATGGAACTGCCTCGGTGAGTTTTCTCCTTCATTACAGAAACGGCTTTTTCAAAAATATGGTATT
GATAATCCTGATATGAATAAATTGCAGTTTCATTTGATGCTCGATGAGTTTTTCTAATTAAAACATATAT
ACTTTAGATTGATTTAAAACTTCATTTTTAATTTAAAAGGATCTAGGTGAAGATCCTTTTTGATAATCTC
ATGACCAAAATCCCTTAACGTGAGTTTTCGTTCCACTGAGCGTCAGACCCCGTAGAAAAGATCAAAGGAT
CTTCTTGAGATCCTTTTTTTCTGCGCGTAATCTGCTGCTTGCAAACAAAAAAACCACCGCTACCAGCGGT
GGTTTGTTTGCCGGATCAAGAGCTACCAACTCTTTTTCCGAAGGTAACTGGCTTCAGCAGAGCGCAGATA
CCAAATACTGTTCTTCTAGTGTAGCCGTAGTTAGGCCACCACTTCAAGAACTCTGTAGCACCGCCTACAT
ACCTCGCTCTGCTAATCCTGTTACCAGTGGCTGCTGCCAGTGGCGATAAGTCGTGTCTTACCGGGTTGGA
CTCAAGACGATAGTTACCGGATAAGGCGCAGCGGTCGGGCTGAACGGGGGGTTCGTGCACACAGCCCAGC
TTGGAGCGAACGACCTACACCGAACTGAGATACCTACAGCGTGAGCTATGAGAAAGCGCCACGCTTCCCG
AAGGGAGAAAGGCGGACAGGTATCCGGTAAGCGGCAGGGTCGGAACAGGAGAGCGCACGAGGGAGCTTCC
AGGGGGAAACGCCTGGTATCTTTATAGTCCTGTCGGGTTTCGCCACCTCTGACTTGAGCGTCGATTTTTG
TGATGCTCGTCAGGGGGGCGGAGCCTATGGAAAAACGCCAGCAACGCGGCCTTTTTACGGTTCCTGGCCT
TTTGCTGGCCTTTTGCTCACATGTTCTTTCCTGCGTTATCCCCTGATTCTGTGGATAACCGTATTACCGC
CTTTGAGTGAGCTGATACCGCTCGCCGCAGCCGAACGACCGAGCGCAGCGAGTCAGTGAGCGAGGAAGCG
GAAGAGCGCCCAATACGCAAACCGCCTCTCCCCGCGCGTTGGCCGATTCATTAATGCAGCTGGCACGACA
GGTTTCCCGACTGGAAAGCGGGCAGTGAGCGCAACGCAATTAATGTGAGTTAGCTCACTCATTAGGCACC
CCAGGCTTTACACTTTATGCTTCCGGCTCGTATGTTGTGTGGAATTGTGAGCGGATAACAATTTCACACA
GGAAACAGCTATGACCATGATTACGCCATGCTATTTAGGTGACACTATAGAATACGCGGCCGCAAGCTTG
CATGCCTGCAGGTCGACTCTAGAGCGGATCCACAATTGCGGCCGCATCTAGTAACATAGATGACACCGCG
CGCGATAATTTATCCTAGTTTGCGCGCTATATTTTGTTTTCTATCGCGTATTAAATGTATAATTGCGGGA
CTCTAATCATAAAAACCCATCTCATAAATAACGTCATGCATTACATGTTAATTATTACATGCTTAACGTA
ATTCAACAGAAATTATATGATAATCATCGCAAGACCGGCAACAGGATTCAATCTTAAGAAACTTTATTGC
CAAATGTTTGAACGATTCTAGATACTAGTGCTAGCCCATGGGGAGCCTCCTGAGCCTCCAACCACTTTGT
ACAAGAAAGCTGGGTCTCACTTGTACAGCTCGTCCATGCCGAGAGTGATCCCGGCGGCGGTCACGAACTC
CAGCAGGACCATGTGATCGCGCTTCTCGTTGGGGTCTTTGCTCAGGGCGGACTGGTAGCTCAGGTAGTGG
TTGTCGGGCAGCAGCACGGGGCCGTCGCCGATGGGGGTGTTCTGCTGGTAGTGGTCGGCGAGCTGCACGC
TGCCGTCCTCGATGTTGTGGCGGATCTTGAAGTTCA
Features (pLannotate 1.2.2; 22 found; start..end, strand, type, name):
    493..517     -  protein_bind   attB1: mutant version of attB; recombination site for the Gateway® BP reaction BP Clonase™
    542..559     -  misc_feature   MCS (fragment): pUC18/19 multiple cloning site
    561..616     -  misc_feature   TMV Ω: translational enhancer from the tobacco mosaic virus 5'-leader sequence (Gallie et al., 1988)
    636..980     -  promoter       CaMV 35S promoter: strong constitutive promoter from cauliflower mosaic virus
    638..684     -  promoter       minimal CaMV 35S promoter: minimal 35S promoter from cauliflower mosaic virus
   1024..1045    -  misc_feature   MCS (fragment): pUC18/19 multiple cloning site
   1057..1075    -  promoter       T7 promoter: promoter for bacteriophage T7 RNA polymerase
   1083..1238    +  CDS            lacZα (fragment): LacZα fragment of β-galactosidase; lacZ fragment
   1254..1343    -  misc_feature   bom (fragment): basis of mobility region from pBR322
   1445..1480    -  CDS            rop (fragment): Rop protein, which maintains plasmids at low copy number; rop
   1575..1655    +  promoter       AmpR promoter (fragment): bla
   1692..2507    +  CDS            KanR: aminoglycoside phosphotransferase; aph(3')-Ia; confers resistance to kanamycin in bacteria or G418 (Geneticin®) in eukaryotes
   2665..3253    +  rep_origin     ori: high-copy-number ColE1/pMB1/pBR322/pUC origin of replication
   3436..3528    +  CDS            lacI (fragment): lac repressor; lacI; The lac repressor binds to the lac operator to inhibit transcription in E. coli. This inhibition can be relieved by adding lactose or isopropyl-β-D-thiogalactopyranoside (IPTG).
   3541..3562    +  protein_bind   CAP binding site: CAP binding activates transcription in the presence of cAMP. E. coli catabolite activator protein
   3577..3607    +  promoter       lac promoter: promoter for the E. coli lac operon
   3615..3631    +  protein_bind   lac operator: The lac repressor binds to the lac operator to inhibit transcription in E. coli. This inhibition can be relieved by adding lactose or isopropyl-β-D-thiogalactopyranoside (IPTG). lac repressor encoded by lacI
   3673..3691    +  promoter       SP6 promoter: promoter for bacteriophage SP6 RNA polymerase
   3704..3734    -  misc_feature   MCS (fragment): pUC18/19 multiple cloning site
   3756..4006    -  terminator     NOS terminator: nopaline synthase terminator and poly(A) signal
   4051..4075    +  protein_bind   attB2: mutant version of attB; recombination site for the Gateway® BP reaction BP Clonase™
   4080..490     -  CDS            Citrine (across the origin): Citrine is a basic (constitutively fluorescent) yellow fluorescent protein published in 2001, derived from Aequorea victoria. It has moderate acid sensitivity.
