[The description below was written by a language model from this plasmid's Addgene catalogue record and pLannotate feature annotations shown in this document.]
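Description:
pGWT35S-Citrine is a small (about 4.3 kb) plant expression plasmid built on the Gateway-compatible pGWT35S backbone and designed for transient expression of the yellow fluorescent protein Citrine in plant cells. It is not annotated with T-DNA borders or any plant selectable marker, consistent with direct DNA delivery rather than Agrobacterium-mediated stable transformation; the associated work concerns particle bombardment and subcellular localization analysis in the aquatic plant Egeria densa. In E. coli the plasmid replicates from a high-copy ColE1/pUC-type origin and is selected with kanamycin through an aph(3')-Ia resistance gene. Remnants of a general cloning vector are also detected, including lacZα, lacI, rop and bom fragments, the lac promoter/operator, and flanking T7 and SP6 promoters.

The expression cassette lies on the reverse strand and spans the numbering origin of the sequence record. The strong constitutive CaMV 35S promoter is followed by the tobacco mosaic virus Ω leader, a translational enhancer, then an attB1 site, the Citrine coding sequence, an attB2 site and the nopaline synthase (NOS) terminator and polyadenylation signal. The attB sites flanking the insert reflect its introduction by Gateway recombination cloning. Citrine, a synthetic Aequorea victoria-derived, constitutively fluorescent variant with moderate acid sensitivity, is expressed here with no annotated targeting signal or fusion partner, so it is intended to report the cytosol. The construct therefore serves as a cytosolic marker or untargeted fluorescent protein control in localization experiments, and as a simple indicator of successful transient transformation.
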