Addgene plasmid #182581: pGWT35S-Citrine
Purpose: Transient expression of Citrine in plant cell (Cytosol)
Depositing lab: Yutaka Kodama. Depositing organization: Utsunomiya University. Publication: Particle bombardment and subcellular protein localization analysis in the aquatic plant Egeria densa. Osaki Y, Kodama Y. PeerJ. 2017 Sep 7;5:e3779. doi: 10.7717/peerj.3779. eCollection 2017. PubMed 28894649.
Backbone
  Vector backbone: pGWT35S
  Vector type: Plant Expression
Growth in bacteria
  Bacterial resistance: Kanamycin, 50 μg/mL
  Growth temperature: 37°C
  Growth strain: DH5alpha
  Copy number: Unknown
Gene/Insert
  Gene/Insert name: Citrine
  Species: Synthetic
  Promoter: CaMV 35S promoter
  Cloning method: Gateway Cloning
  Sequencing primers: 5′ GGGGACAAGTTTGTACAAAAAAGCAGGCTCCATGGTGAGCAAGGGCGAG; 3′ GGGGACCACTTTGTACAAGAAAGCTGGGTCTCACTTGTACAGCTCGTCC
Terms and licenses: Academic/Nonprofit Terms; Industry Terms: Not Available to Industry
How to cite: pGWT35S-Citrine was a gift from Yutaka Kodama (Addgene plasmid # 182581 ; http://n2t.net/addgene:182581 ; RRID:Addgene_182581)
